>Addgene plasmid #140384 | pJBL714 | addgene full sequence | sequence record 307713 | Addgene NGS Result
CGGTGATGACGGTGAAAACCTCTGACACATGCAGCTCCCGGAGACGGTCACAGCTTGTCTGTAAGCGGAT
GCCGGGAGCAGACAAGCCCGTCAGGGCGCGTCAGCGGGTGTTGGCGGGTGTCGGGGCTGGCTTAACTATG
CGGCATCAGAGCAGATTGTACTGAGAGTGCACCATATGCGGTGTGAAATACCGCACAGATGCGTAAGGAG
AAAATACCGCATCAGGCGCCATTCGCCATTCAGGCTGCGCAACTGTTGGGAAGGGCGATCGGTGCGGGCC
TCTTCGCTATTACGCCAGCTGGCGAAAGGGGGATGTGCTGCAAGGCGATTAAGTTGGGTAACGCCAGGGT
TTTCCCAGTCACGACGTTGTAAAACGACGGCCAGTGAATTCGAGCTCGGTACCCGGGGATCAAAAAACCC
CTCAAGACCCGTTTAGAGGCCCCAAGGGGTTATGCTACCCACATACACATGGCAAGAGCCCACACTCTAC
TCGACAGATACGAATATCTGGACCCGACCGTCTCTTGCCATGAATGATCCGAGCCCACACTCTACTCGAC
AGATACGAATATCTGGACCCGACCGTCTCGGATCATCAGAGTATGTGGGGGATTCGACAAGGTCTTGTCG
AATTGCCTCCTATAGTGAGTCGTATTATCTAGAGTCGACCTGCAGGCATGCAAGCTTGGCGTAATCATGG
TCATAGCTGTTTCCTGTGTGAAATTGTTATCCGCTCACAATTCCACACAACATACGAGCCGGAAGCATAA
AGTGTAAAGCCTGGGGTGCCTAATGAGTGAGCTAACTCACATTAATTGCGTTGCGCTCACTGCCCGCTTT
CCAGTCGGGAAACCTGTCGTGCCAGCTGCATTAATGAATCGGCCAACGCGCGGGGAGAGGCGGTTTGCGT
ATTGGGCGCTCTTCCGCTTCCTCGCTCACTGACTCGCTGCGCTCGGTCGTTCGGCTGCGGCGAGCGGTAT
CAGCTCACTCAAAGGCGGTAATACGGTTATCCACAGAATCAGGGGATAACGCAGGAAAGAACATGTGAGC
AAAAGGCCAGCAAAAGGCCAGGAACCGTAAAAAGGCCGCGTTGCTGGCGTTTTTCCATAGGCTCCGCCCC
CCTGACGAGCATCACAAAAATCGACGCTCAAGTCAGAGGTGGCGAAACCCGACAGGACTATAAAGATACC
AGGCGTTTCCCCCTGGAAGCTCCCTCGTGCGCTCTCCTGTTCCGACCCTGCCGCTTACCGGATACCTGTC
CGCCTTTCTCCCTTCGGGAAGCGTGGCGCTTTCTCATAGCTCACGCTGTAGGTATCTCAGTTCGGTGTAG
GTCGTTCGCTCCAAGCTGGGCTGTGTGCACGAACCCCCCGTTCAGCCCGACCGCTGCGCCTTATCCGGTA
ACTATCGTCTTGAGTCCAACCCGGTAAGACACGACTTATCGCCACTGGCAGCAGCCACTGGTAACAGGAT
TAGCAGAGCGAGGTATGTAGGCGGTGCTACAGAGTTCTTGAAGTGGTGGCCTAACTACGGCTACACTAGA
AGAACAGTATTTGGTATCTGCGCTCTGCTGAAGCCAGTTACCTTCGGAAAAAGAGTTGGTAGCTCTTGAT
CCGGCAAACAAACCACCGCTGGTAGCGGTGGTTTTTTTGTTTGCAAGCAGCAGATTACGCGCAGAAAAAA
AGGATCTCAAGAAGATCCTTTGATCTTTTCTACGGGGTCTGACGCTCAGTGGAACGAAAACTCACGTTAA
GGGATTTTGGTCATGAGATTATCAAAAAGGATCTTCACCTAGATCCTTTTAAATTAAAAATGAAGTTTTA
AATCAATCTAAAGTATATATGAGTAAACTTGGTCTGACAGTTACCAATGCTTAATCAGTGAGGCACCTAT
CTCAGCGATCTGTCTATTTCGTTCATCCATAGTTGCCTGACTCCCCGTCGTGTAGATAACTACGATACGG
GAGGGCTTACCATCTGGCCCCAGTGCTGCAATGATACCGCGAGACCCACGCTCACCGGCTCCAGATTTAT
CAGCAATAAACCAGCCAGCCGGAAGGGCCGAGCGCAGAAGTGGTCCTGCAACTTTATCCGCCTCCATCCA
GTCTATTAATTGTTGCCGGGAAGCTAGAGTAAGTAGTTCGCCAGTTAATAGTTTGCGCAACGTTGTTGCC
ATTGCTACAGGCATCGTGGTGTCACGCTCGTCGTTTGGTATGGCTTCATTCAGCTCCGGTTCCCAACGAT
CAAGGCGAGTTACATGATCCCCCATGTTGTGCAAAAAAGCGGTTAGCTCCTTCGGTCCTCCGATCGTTGT
CAGAAGTAAGTTGGCCGCAGTGTTATCACTCATGGTTATGGCAGCACTGCATAATTCTCTTACTGTCATG
CCATCCGTAAGATGCTTTTCTGTGACTGGTGAGTACTCAACCAAGTCATTCTGAGAATAGTGTATGCGGC
GACCGAGTTGCTCTTGCCCGGCGTCAATACGGGATAATACCGCGCCACATAGCAGAACTTTAAAAGTGCT
CATCATTGGAAAACGTTCTTCGGGGCGAAAACTCTCAAGGATCTTACCGCTGTTGAGATCCAGTTCGATG
TAACCCACTCGTGCACCCAACTGATCTTCAGCATCTTTTACTTTCACCAGCGTTTCTGGGTGAGCAAAAA
CAGGAAGGCAAAATGCCGCAAAAAAGGGAATAAGGGCGACACGGAAATGTTGAATACTCATACTCTTCCT
TTTTCAATATTATTGAAGCATTTATCAGGGTTATTGTCTCATGAGCGGATACATATTTGAATGTATTTAG
AAAAATAAACAAATAGGGGTTCCGCGCACATTTCCCCGAAAAGTGCCACCTGACGTCTAAGAAACCATTA
TTATCATGACATTAACCTATAAAAATAGGCGTATCACGAGGCCCTTTCGTCTCGCGCGTTT
Features (pLannotate 1.2.2; 13 found; start..end, strand, type, name):
    127..226     +  misc_feature   bom (fragment): basis of mobility region from pBR322
    232..389     -  CDS            lacZα (fragment): LacZα fragment of β-galactosidase; lacZ fragment
    411..457     -  terminator     T7 terminator: transcription terminator for bacteriophage T7 RNA polymerase
    639..657     -  promoter       T7 promoter: promoter for bacteriophage T7 RNA polymerase
    658..687     +  misc_feature   MCS (fragment): pUC18/19 multiple cloning site
    724..740     -  protein_bind   lac operator: The lac repressor binds to the lac operator to inhibit transcription in E. coli. This inhibition can be relieved by adding lactose or isopropyl-β-D-thiogalactopyranoside (IPTG). lac repressor encoded by lacI
    748..778     -  promoter       lac promoter: promoter for the E. coli lac operon
    793..814     -  protein_bind   CAP binding site: CAP binding activates transcription in the presence of cAMP. E. coli catabolite activator protein
    827..919     -  CDS            lacI (fragment): lac repressor; lacI; The lac repressor binds to the lac operator to inhibit transcription in E. coli. This inhibition can be relieved by adding lactose or isopropyl-β-D-thiogalactopyranoside (IPTG).
   1102..1690    -  rep_origin     ori: high-copy-number ColE1/pMB1/pBR322/pUC origin of replication
   1861..2721    -  CDS            AmpR: β-lactamase; bla; confers resistance to ampicillin, carbenicillin, and related antibiotics
   2722..2826    -  promoter       AmpR promoter: bla
   2921..25      +  CDS            rop (fragment) (across the origin): Rop protein, which maintains plasmids at low copy number; rop
