[The description below was written by a language model from this plasmid's Addgene catalogue record and pLannotate feature annotations shown in this document.]
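Description:
pJBL714 is a small (about 2.9 kb) synthetic-biology plasmid built on the pUC19 backbone. It serves as a DNA template for a cell-free, transcription-based biosensor rather than as a protein expression vector. It is propagated in E. coli through the high-copy ColE1/pUC origin and selected with ampicillin via the β-lactamase (AmpR) gene and its native promoter. The rest of the annotation is pUC19 carry-over: fragments of lacZα, the multiple cloning site, the lac promoter, lac operator and CAP binding site, plus short fragments matching lacI, rop and the bom region. None of these appears to contribute to the sensor design.

The payload, inserted by Gibson cloning, is the synthetic cassette T7-ctcO-3WJdB-T. A bacteriophage T7 promoter is followed, 5 bp downstream according to the record, by the ctcO operator sequence. Next come the 3WJdB RNA aptamer and a T7 terminator. The feature table annotates only the T7 promoter and terminator on the minus strand. The roughly 180 nt between them, which would hold ctcO and the aptamer, was not recognised by the annotation tool.

3WJdB is a three-way-junction dimeric Broccoli aptamer, which fluoresces on binding its dye ligand, so the output is an RNA signal that needs no translation. The CtcS repressor is not encoded on this plasmid. Its binding at ctcO is meant to block T7 RNA polymerase, and release of the repressor by its cognate ligand restores aptamer transcription. The record does not name that ligand. The associated work concerns cell-free biosensors for rapid detection of water contaminants, and the stated operator spacing suggests this may be one of several spacing variants, though the record does not say so.
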