Addgene plasmid #140384: pJBL714
Purpose: Expresses CtcS-regulated 3WJdB RNA aptamer driven by T7 promoter with the ctcO sequence 5BP downstream from the promoter
Depositing lab: Julius Lucks. Depositing organization: Northwestern University. Publication: Cell-free biosensors for rapid detection of water contaminants. Jung JK, Alam KK, Verosloff MS, Capdevila DA, Desmau M, Clauer PR, Lee JW, Nguyen PQ, Pasten PA, Matiasek SJ, Gaillard JF, Giedroc DP, Collins JJ, Lucks JB. Nat Biotechnol. 2020 Jul 6. pii: 10.1038/s41587-020-0571-7. doi: 10.1038/s41587-020-0571-7. PubMed 32632301.
Backbone
  Vector backbone: pUC19
  Vector type: Synthetic Biology
Growth in bacteria
  Bacterial resistance: Ampicillin, 100 μg/mL
  Growth temperature: 37°C
  Growth strain: DH5alpha
  Copy number: High Copy
Gene/Insert
  Gene/Insert name: T7-ctcO-3WJdB-T
  Species: Synthetic
  Cloning method: Gibson Cloning
Terms and licenses: Academic/Nonprofit Terms; Industry Terms: Not Available to Industry
How to cite: pJBL714 was a gift from Julius Lucks (Addgene plasmid # 140384 ; http://n2t.net/addgene:140384 ; RRID:Addgene_140384)
